>Addgene plasmid #54944 | mApple-Rab5a-7 | depositor partial sequence | sequence record 85332 | insert sequence
ACGTCAGATCCGCTAGCGCTACCGGTCGCCACCATGGTGAGCAAGGGCGAGGAGAATAACATGGCCATCA
TCAAGGAGTTCATGCGCTTCAAGGTGCACATGGAGGGCTCCGTGAACGGCCACGAGTTCGAGATCGAGGG
CGAGGGCGAGGGCCGCCCCTACGAGGCCTTTCAGACCGCTAAGCTGAAGGTGACCAAGGGTGGCCCCCTG
CCCTTCGCCTGGGACATCCTGTCCCCTCAGTTCATGTACGGCTCCAAGGTCTACATTAAGCACCCAGCCG
ACATCCCCGACTACTTCAAGCTGTCCTTCCCCGAGGGCTTCAGGTGGGAGCGCGTGATGAACTTCGAGGA
CGGCGGCATTATTCACGTTAACCAGGACTCCTCCCTGCAGGACGGCGTGTTCATCTACAAGGTGAAGCTG
CGCGGCACCAACTTCCCCTCCGACGGCCCCGTAATGCAGAAGAAGACCATGGGCTGGGAGGCCTCCGAGG
AGCGGATGTACCCCGAGGACGGCGCCCTGAAGAGCGAGATCAAGAAGAGGCTGAAGCTGAAGGACGGCGG
CCACTACGCCGCCGAGGTCAAGACCACCTACAAGGCCAAGAAGCCCGTGCAGCTGCCCGGCGCCTACATC
GTCGACATCAAGTTGGACATCGTGTCCCACAACGAGGACTACACCATCGTGGAACAGTACGAACGCGCCG
AGGGCCGCCACTCCACCGGCGGCATGGACGAGCTGTACAAGTCCGGACTCAGATCTCGAGCCATGGCTAG
TCGAGGCGCAACAAGACCCAACGGGCCAAATACTGGAAATAAAATATGCCAGTTCAAACTAGTACTTCTG
GGAGAGTCTGCTGTTGGCAAATCAAGCCTAGTGCTTCGTTTTGTGAAGGGCCAATTTCATGAATTTCAAG
AGAGTACCATAGGGGCTGCTTTTCTAACCCAAACTGTGTGTCTTGATGATACAACAGTAAAGTTTGAAAT
ATGGGATACAGCTGGTCAAGAACGATACCATAGCTTAGCACCAATGTACTACAGAGGAGCACAAGCAGCC
ATAGTTGTATATGATATCACAAATGAGGAGTCCTTTGCCAGAGCCAAAAACTGGGTTAAAGAACTTCAGA
GGCAAGCCAGTCCTAACATTGTAATAGCTTTATCAGGAAACAAGGCTGATCTTGCAAATAAAAGAGCTGT
CGATTTCCAGGAAGCACAGTCCTATGCAGATGACAACAGTTTATTATTCATGGAGACATCAGCTAAAACA
TCGATGAATGTAAATGAAATATTCATGGCAATAGCTAAAAAGTTGCCAAAGAACGAACCACAGAATCCAG
GAGCAAATTCTGCCAGAGGAAGAGGAGTAGACCTTACTGAACCCACGCAGCCAACCAGGAATCAGTGTTG
TAGTAACTAAGGATCCACCGGATCTAGATAACTGATCATAATCAGCCATACCACATT
