>Addgene plasmid #54944 | mApple-Rab5a-7 | addgene partial sequence | sequence record 96015 | mCherry-F 5'-ccccgtaatgcagaagaaga-3'
CCCCGAGGACGGCGCCCTGAAGAGCGAGATCAAGAAGAGGCTGAAGCTGAAGGACGGCGGCCACTACGCC
GCCGAGGTCAAGACCACCTACAAGGCCAAGAAGCCCGTGCAGCTGCCCGGCGCCTACATCGTCGACATCA
AGTTGGACATCGTGTCCCACAACGAGGACTACACCATCGTGGAACAGTACGAACGCGCCGAGGGCCGCCA
CTCCACCGGCGGCATGGACGAGCTGTACAAGTCCGGACTCAGATCTCGAGCCATGGCTAGTCGAGGCGCA
ACAAGACCCAACGGGCCAAATACTGGAAATAAAATATGCCAGTTCAAACTAGTACTTCTGGGAGAGTCTG
CTGTTGGCAAATCAAGCCTAGTGCTTCGTTTTGTGAAGGGCCAATTTCATGAATTTCAAGAGAGTACCAT
AGGGGCTGCTTTTCTAACCCAAACTGTGTGTCTTGATGATACAACAGTAAAGTTTGAAATATGGGATACA
GCTGGTCAAGAACGATACCATAGCTTAGCACCAATGTACTACAGAGGAGCACAAGCAGCCATAGTTGTAT
ATGATATCACAAATGAGGAGTCCTTTGCCAGAGCCAAAAACTGGGTTAAAGAACTTCAGAGGCAAGCCAG
TCCTAACATTGTAATAGCTTTATCAGGAAACAAGGCTGATCTTGCAAATAAAAGAGCTGTCGATTTCCAG
GAAGCACAGTCCTATGCAGATGACAACAGTTTATTATTCATGGAGACATCAGCTAAAACATCGATGAATG
TAAATGAAATATTCATGGCAATAGCTAAAAAGTTGCCAAAGAACGAACCACAGAATCCAGGAGCAAATTC
TGCCAGAGGAAGAGGAGTAGACCTTACTGAACCCACGCAGCCAACCAGGAATCAGTGTTGTAGTAACTAA
GGATCCACCGGATCTAGATAACTGATCATA
