[The description below was written by a language model from this plasmid's Addgene catalogue record.]
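Description:
mApple-Rab5a-7 is a mammalian expression plasmid that produces the small GTPase Rab5a as a fusion to the red-orange fluorescent protein mApple. It is built on an mApple backbone of about 4.75 kb (excluding the insert). It is maintained in E. coli as a high-copy plasmid under kanamycin selection, and it carries a neomycin resistance marker that allows G418 selection of transfected mammalian cells. The record does not list the origin of replication or other backbone features individually, and no annotated feature table accompanies it. The use of an SV40 polyA reverse sequencing primer suggests that an SV40 polyadenylation signal lies downstream of the expression cassette.

Expression is driven by the CMV promoter, a strong constitutive promoter in most mammalian cell lines. The fluorescent protein is supplied by the backbone and sits at the N terminus of Rab5a, which leaves the C terminus of the GTPase free. This orientation is the usual choice for Rab proteins because membrane association depends on C-terminal prenylation. The insert is referenced to a RefSeq transcript accession for Rab5a, but the record does not explicitly state the species, the linker between the two proteins or the cloning method. The "7" in the name may refer to linker length, though this is not stated.

The stated purpose is localization imaging of a Ras-family GTPase, with excitation at 568 nm and emission at 592 nm. Rab5a is widely used as a marker of early endosomes, so the construct serves as a red-channel tag for following these compartments in live or fixed cells, alone or with spectrally distinct fluorescent fusions.
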