Addgene plasmid #54944: mApple-Rab5a-7
Purpose: Localization: Ras GTPase, Excitation: 568, Emission: 592
Depositing lab: Michael Davidson. Depositing organization: Florida State University, Tallahassee.
Backbone
  Vector backbone: mApple
  Backbone size w/o insert (bp): 4750
  Vector type: Mammalian Expression
  Selectable markers: Neomycin (select with G418)
Growth in bacteria
  Bacterial resistance: Kanamycin, 50 μg/mL
  Growth temperature: 37°C
  Growth strain: DH5alpha
  Copy number: High Copy
Gene/Insert
  Gene/Insert name: Rab5a (alt name: NM_004162.4)
  Promoter: CMV
  Tag / fusion protein: mApple (N terminal on backbone)
  Cloning method: Unknown
  Sequencing primers: 5′ CMV-F; 3′ SV40pA-R
Terms and licenses: Academic/Nonprofit Terms; Industry Terms: Not Available to Industry
Depositor comments: . Excitation = 568; Emission = 592
How to cite: mApple-Rab5a-7 was a gift from Michael Davidson (Addgene plasmid # 54944 ; http://n2t.net/addgene:54944 ; RRID:Addgene_54944)
